>Addgene plasmid #152093 | pGBW-m4134036 | addgene full sequence | sequence record 297921 | Addgene NGS Result
CTGATGCGGTTTTGGCAGTACATCAATGGGCGTGGATAGCGGTTTGACTCACGGGGATTTCCAAGTCTCC
ACCCCATTGACGTCAATGGGAGTTTGTTTTGGCACCAAAATCAACGGGACTTTCCAAAATGTCGTAACAA
CTCCGCCCCATTGACGCAAATGGGCGGTAGGCGTGTACGGTGGGAGGTCTATATAAGCAGAGCTGGTTTA
GTGAACCGTCAGATCAGATCTTTGTCGATCCTACCATCCACTCGACACACCCGCCAGCGGCCGCCACCAT
GAGCAAAATGTCTGACGTCAAGTGTACATCCGTAGTTCTGTTATCAGTGCTTCAACAGCTGCGGGTGGAG
AGTTCGTCAAAGCTCTGGGCCCAGTGCGTGCAGCTGCACAATGATATATTGCTCGCGAAAGATACTACGG
AAGCTTTCGAGAAGATGGTCAGCTTGCTATCTGTTCTACTGAGCATGCAAGGAGCAGTAGACATCAACAA
ACTTTGCGAAGAGATGTTAGACAACCGAGCCACCCTGCAAGAAAACCTTTACTTTCAGTCGTACCCCTAT
GACGTACCAGATTATGCGTAAGCTAGCTTGACTGACTGAGATACAGCGTACCTTCAGCTCACAGACATGA
TAAGATACATTGATGAGTTTGGACAAACCACAACTAGAATGCAGTGAAAAAAATGCTTTATTTGTGAAAT
TTGTGATGCTATTGCTTTATTTGTAACCATTATAAGCTGCAATAAACAAGTTAACAACAACAATTGCATT
CATTTTATGTTTCAGGTTCAGGGGGAGGTGTGGGAGGTTTTTTAAAGCAAGTAAAACCTCTACAAATGTG
GTATTGGCCCATCTCTATCGGTATCGTAGCATAACCCCTTGGGGCCTCTAAACGGGTCTTGAGGGGTTTT
TTGTGCCCCTCGGGCCGGATTGCTATCTACCGGCATTGGCGCAGAAAAAAATGCCTGATGCGACGCTGCG
CGTCTTATACTCCCACATATGCCAGATTCAGCAACGGATACGGCTTCCCCAACTTGCCCACTTCCATACG
TGTCCTCCTTACCAGAAATTTATCCTTAAGGTCGTCAGCTATCCTGCAGGCGATCTCTCGATTTCGATCA
AGACATTCCTTTAATGGTCTTTTCTGGACACCACTAGGGGTCAGAAGTAGTTCATCAAACTTTCTTCCCT
CCCTAATCTCATTGGTTACCTTGGGCTATCGAAACTTAATTAACCAGTCAAGTCAGCTACTTGGCGAGAT
CGACTTGTCTGGGTTTCGACTACGCTCAGAATTGCGTCAGTCAAGTTCGATCTGGTCCTTGCTATTGCAC
CCGTTCTCCGATTACGAGTTTCATTTAAATCATGTGAGCAAAAGGCCAGCAAAAGGCCAGGAACCGTAAA
AAGGCCGCGTTGCTGGCGTTTTTCCATAGGCTCCGCCCCCCTGACGAGCATCACAAAAATCGACGCTCAA
GTCAGAGGTGGCGAAACCCGACAGGACTATAAAGATACCAGGCGTTTCCCCCTGGAAGCTCCCTCGTGCG
CTCTCCTGTTCCGACCCTGCCGCTTACCGGATACCTGTCCGCCTTTCTCCCTTCGGGAAGCGTGGCGCTT
TCTCATAGCTCACGCTGTAGGTATCTCAGTTCGGTGTAGGTCGTTCGCTCCAAGCTGGGCTGTGTGCACG
AACCCCCCGTTCAGCCCGACCGCTGCGCCTTATCCGGTAACTATCGTCTTGAGTCCAACCCGGTAAGACA
CGACTTATCGCCACTGGCAGCAGCCACTGGTAACAGGATTAGCAGAGCGAGGTATGTAGGCGGTGCTACA
GAGTTCTTGAAGTGGTGGCCTAACTACGGCTACACTAGAAGAACAGTATTTGGTATCTGCGCTCTGCTGA
AGCCAGTTACCTTCGGAAAAAGAGTTGGTAGCTCTTGATCCGGCAAACAAACCACCGCTGGTAGCGGTGG
TTTTTTTGTTTGCAAGCAGCAGATTACGCGCAGAAAAAAAGGATCTCAAGAAGATCCTTTGATCTTTTCT
ACGGGGTCTGACGCTCAGTGGAACGAAAACTCACGTTAAGGGATTTTGGTCATGAGATTATCAAAAAGGA
TCTTCACCTAGATCCTTTTAAATTAAAAATGAAGTTTTAAATCAATCTAAAGTATATATGAGTAAACTTG
GTCTGACAGTTACCAATGCTTAATCAGTGAGGCACCTATCTCAGCGATCTGTCTATTTCGTTCATCCATA
GTTGCATTTAAATTTCCGAACTCTCCAAGGCCCTCGTCGGAAAATCTTCAAACCTTTCGTCCGATCCATC
TTGCAGGCTACCTCTCGAACGAACTATCGCAAGTCTCTTGGCCGGCCTTGCGCCTTGGCTATTGCTTGGC
AGCGCCTATCGCCAGGTATTACTCCAATCCCGAATATCCGAGATCGGGATCACCCGAGAGAAGTTCAACC
TACATCCTCAATCCCGATCTATCCGAGATCCGAGGAATATCGAAATCGGGGCGCGCCTGGTGTACCGAGA
ACGATCCTCTCAGTGCGAGTCTCGACGATCCATATCGTTGCTTGGCAGTCAGCCAGTCGGAATCCAGCTT
GGGACCCAGGAAGTCCAATCGTCAGATATTGTACTCAAGCCTGGTCACGGCAGCGTACCGATCTGTTTAA
ACCTAGATATTGATAGTCTGATCGGTCAACGTATAATCGAGTCCTAGCTTTTGCAAACATCTATCAAGAG
ACAGGATCAGCAGGAGGCTTTCGCATGAGTATTCAACATTTCCGTGTCGCCCTTATTCCCTTTTTTGCGG
CATTTTGCCTTCCTGTTTTTGCTCACCCAGAAACGCTGGTGAAAGTAAAAGATGCTGAAGATCAGTTGGG
TGCGCGAGTGGGTTACATCGAACTGGATCTCAACAGCGGTAAGATCCTTGAGAGTTTTCGCCCCGAAGAA
CGCTTTCCAATGATGAGCACTTTTAAAGTTCTGCTATGTGGCGCGGTATTATCCCGTATTGACGCCGGGC
AAGAGCAACTCGGTCGCCGCATACACTATTCTCAGAATGACTTGGTTGAGTATTCACCAGTCACAGAAAA
GCATCTTACGGATGGCATGACAGTAAGAGAATTATGCAGTGCTGCCATAACCATGAGTGATAACACTGCG
GCCAACTTACTTCTGACAACGATTGGAGGACCGAAGGAGCTAACCGCTTTTTTGCACAACATGGGGGATC
ATGTAACTCGCCTTGATCGTTGGGAACCGGAGCTGAATGAAGCCATACCAAACGACGAGCGTGACACCAC
GATGCCTGTAGCAATGGCAACAACCTTGCGTAAACTATTAACTGGCGAACTACTTACTCTAGCTTCCCGG
CAACAGTTGATAGACTGGATGGAGGCGGATAAAGTTGCAGGACCACTTCTGCGCTCGGCCCTTCCGGCTG
GCTGGTTTATTGCTGATAAATCTGGAGCCGGTGAGCGTGGGTCTCGCGGTATCATTGCAGCACTGGGGCC
AGATGGTAAGCCCTCCCGTATCGTAGTTATCTACACGACGGGGAGTCAGGCAACTATGGATGAACGAAAT
AGACAGATCGCTGAGATAGGTGCCTCACTGATTAAGCATTGGTAACCGATTCTAGGTGCATTGGCGCAGA
AAAAAATGCCTGATGCGACGCTGCGCGTCTTATACTCCCACATATGCCAGATTCAGCAACGGATACGGCT
TCCCCAACTTGCCCACTTCCATACGTGTCCTCCTTACCAGAAATTTATCCTTAAGATCCCGAATCGTTTA
AACTCGACTCTGGCTCTATCGAATCTCCGTCGTTTCGAGCTTACGCGAACAGCCGTGGCGCTCATTTGCT
CGTCGGGCATCGAATCTCGTCAGCTATCGTCAGCTTACCTTTTTGGCAGCGATCGCGGCTCCCGACATCT
TGGACCATTAGCTCCACAGGTATCTTCTTCCCTCTAGTGGTCATAACAGCAGCTTCAGCTACCTCTCAAT
TCAAAAAACCCCTCAAGACCCGTTTAGAGGCCCCAAGGGGTTATGCTATCAATCGTTGCGTTACACACAC
AAAAAACCAACACACATCCATCTTCGATGGATAGCGATTTTATTATCTAACTGCTGATCGAGTGTAGCCA
GATCTAGTAATCAATTACGGGGTCATTAGTTCATAGCCCATATATGGAGTTCCGCGTTACATAACTTACG
GTAAATGGCCCGCCTGGCTGACCGCCCAACGACCCCCGCCCATTGACGTCAATAATGACGTATGTTCCCA
TAGTAACGCCAATAGGGACTTTCCATTGACGTCAATGGGTGGAGTATTTACGGTAAACTGCCCACTTGGC
AGTACATCAAGTGTATCATATGCCAAGTACGCCCCCTATTGACGTCAATGACGGTAAATGGCCCGCCTGG
CATTATGCCCAGTACATGACCTTATGGGACTTTCCTACTTGGCAGTACATCTACGTATTAGTCATCGCTA
TTACCATG
Features (pLannotate 1.2.2; 15 found; start..end, strand, type, name):
     73..90      -  promoter       CMV promoter (fragment): human cytomegalovirus (CMV) immediate early promoter
    153..204     +  promoter       CMVd2 promoter: truncated human cytomegalovirus (CMV) immediate early promoter that yields moderately reduced expression relative to the full-length promoter
    631..752     -  polyA_signal   SV40 poly(A) signal: SV40 polyadenylation signal
    775..844     -  CDS            large T antigen (fragment): large T antigen from SV40 (simian virus 40)
    867..913     +  terminator     T7 terminator: transcription terminator for bacteriophage T7 RNA polymerase
    943..1079    +  terminator     rrnG terminator: transcription terminator from the E. coli ribosomal RNA rrnG operon (Albrechtsen et al., 1991)
   1124..1195    +  misc_feature   3' β-globin insulator: insulator downstream of the human β-globin locus (Farrell et al., 2002)
   1421..2009    -  rep_origin     ori: high-copy-number ColE1/pMB1/pBR322/pUC origin of replication
   2181..2245    -  CDS            bla(M) (fragment): β-lactamase lacking the signal sequence; bla(M); allows cytosolic expression of β-lactamase
   2755..3615    +  CDS            AmpR: β-lactamase; bla; confers resistance to ampicillin, carbenicillin, and related antibiotics
   3628..3764    +  terminator     rrnG terminator: transcription terminator from the E. coli ribosomal RNA rrnG operon (Albrechtsen et al., 1991)
   3916..3987    +  misc_feature   5' β-globin insulator: insulator upstream of the human β-globin locus (Farrell et al., 2002)
   3992..4038    -  terminator     T7 terminator: transcription terminator for bacteriophage T7 RNA polymerase
   4056..4104    -  polyA_signal   poly(A) signal: synthetic polyadenylation signal
   4185..4488    +  enhancer       CMV enhancer: human cytomegalovirus immediate early enhancer
