[The description below was written by a language model from this plasmid's Addgene catalogue record and pLannotate feature annotations shown in this document.]
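Description:
pGBW-m4134036 is a mammalian expression plasmid built on the pTwist_CMV_6 backbone and carrying the wild-type coding sequence for SARS-CoV-2 nsp7, a small non-structural protein released from the ORF1ab polyprotein. It is maintained in E. coli through a high-copy ColE1/pUC-type origin and selected with ampicillin via a full-length β-lactamase (AmpR) gene. The sequenced plasmid is about 4.5 kb, consistent with a backbone of roughly 4.2 kb plus an insert of about 250 bp.

Expression is driven by the human cytomegalovirus immediate-early enhancer and promoter. The enhancer sits at the end of the linearised record and the promoter core at its beginning, so together they form one unit spanning the numbering origin. Downstream, an SV40 polyadenylation signal provides transcript 3′ end processing. According to the catalogue entry, the backbone supplies a C-terminal HA epitope tag preceded by a TEV protease cleavage site, so nsp7 can be detected or immunoprecipitated through HA and the tag can then be removed. The automated feature table does not annotate the nsp7 open reading frame, the TEV site or the HA tag, but these presumably lie in the unannotated stretch between the promoter and the SV40 poly(A) signal.

The cassette and the bacterial elements are flanked by insulating parts: 5′ and 3′ β-globin insulators, T7 and rrnG transcription terminators, and a synthetic poly(A) signal upstream of the enhancer. These are expected to limit read-through transcription between modules. No mammalian selection marker is annotated, so the plasmid appears suited to transient transfection, for example to study nsp7 expression, localisation or host protein interactions.
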