Addgene plasmid #152093: pGBW-m4134036
Purpose: Mammalian expression plasmid for SARS-CoV-2 nsp7
Depositing lab: Ginkgo Bioworks & Benjie Chen. Depositing organization: Ginkgo Bioworks.
Backbone
  Vector backbone: pTwist_CMV_6
  Backbone size w/o insert (bp): 4180
  Vector type: Mammalian Expression
Growth in bacteria
  Bacterial resistance: Ampicillin, 100 μg/mL
  Growth temperature: 37°C
  Growth strain: DH5alpha
  Copy number: High Copy
Gene/Insert
  Gene/Insert name: SARS-CoV-2 nsp7
  Species: Severe acute respiratory syndrome coronavirus 2
  Insert size (bp): 248
  Mutation: wt
  Entrez Gene: ORF1ab (a.k.a. GU280_gp01)
  Promoter: CMV
  Tag / fusion protein: Cleavable TEV;HA (C terminal on backbone)
  Cloning method: Unknown
Resource information
  A portion of this plasmid was derived from a plasmid made by: GinkgoBioworks
Depositor comments: NCBI reference sequence: YP_009725303.1
How to cite: pGBW-m4134036 was a gift from Ginkgo Bioworks & Benjie Chen (Addgene plasmid # 152093 ; http://n2t.net/addgene:152093 ; RRID:Addgene_152093)
